Addgene plasmid #190573: plx307 SHOC2 V5 Y131E
Purpose: SHOC2 variant overexpression
Depositing lab: William Hahn. Depositing organization: Dana-Farber Cancer Institute. Publication: Structure-function analysis of the SHOC2-MRAS-PP1C holophosphatase complex. Kwon JJ, Hajian B, Bian Y, Young LC, Amor AJ, Fuller JR, Fraley CV, Sykes AM, So J, Pan J, Baker L, Lee SJ, Wheeler DB, Mayhew DL, Persky NS, Yang X, Root DE, Barsotti AM, Stamford AW, Perry CK, Burgin A, McCormick F, Lemke CT, Hahn WC, Aguirre AJ. Nature. 2022 Jul 13. pii: 10.1038/s41586-022-04928-2. doi: 10.1038/s41586-022-04928-2. PubMed 35831509.
Backbone
  Vector backbone: plx307
  Vector type: Mammalian Expression, Lentiviral
Growth in bacteria
  Bacterial resistance: Ampicillin, 100 μg/mL
  Growth temperature: 37°C
  Growth strain: NEB Stable
  Copy number: Unknown
Gene/Insert
  Gene/Insert name: SHOC2
  Species: H. sapiens (human)
  Entrez Gene: SHOC2 (a.k.a. NSLH1, SIAA0862, SOC2, SUR8)
Terms and licenses: Academic/Nonprofit Terms; Industry Terms: Not Available to Industry
How to cite: plx307 SHOC2 V5 Y131E was a gift from William Hahn (Addgene plasmid # 190573 ; http://n2t.net/addgene:190573 ; RRID:Addgene_190573)
