[The description below was written by a language model from this plasmid's Addgene catalogue record and pLannotate feature annotations shown in this document.]
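Description:
plx307 SHOC2 V5 Y131E is a lentiviral mammalian expression plasmid built on the plx307 backbone and carrying a variant of human SHOC2 for overexpression studies. It is propagated in E. coli through a high-copy ColE1/pUC-type origin with ampicillin selection (AmpR, β-lactamase). An f1 origin and remnants of lac/lacZα cloning sequences with flanking T3 and T7 promoters are also present in the bacterial portion.

The transfer cassette has a third-generation, self-inactivating layout. An RSV promoter fused to a truncated HIV-1 5' LTR drives genomic RNA production in packaging cells. This is followed by the Ψ packaging signal, a gag fragment, the Rev response element for Rev-dependent nuclear export, and a cPPT/CTS element that aids nuclear import of the viral genome. The cassette ends in a ΔU3 3' LTR, with an SV40 polyadenylation signal downstream.

Within the provirus there are two expression units. An SV40 early promoter drives puromycin N-acetyltransferase, which allows selection of transduced cells. A strong constitutive EF-1α promoter drives the SHOC2 open reading frame. The ORF sits between attB1 and attB2 sites, which indicates Gateway recombination cloning, and it is followed by a C-terminal V5 epitope tag for detection or immunoprecipitation. A WPRE downstream enhances transcript expression.

SHOC2 is a regulatory subunit that works with MRAS and PP1C to dephosphorylate an inhibitory site on RAF1 and promote MAPK signalling. The name indicates a Y131E substitution, although the feature table does not annotate the mutation itself. The construct is intended for stable expression of this tagged variant in mammalian cells, in the context of structure-function analysis of the SHOC2-MRAS-PP1C holophosphatase complex.
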