Features (pLannotate 1.2.2; 33 found; start..end, strand, type, name):
      1..589     +  rep_origin     ori: high-copy-number ColE1/pMB1/pBR322/pUC origin of replication
    772..864     +  CDS            lacI (fragment): lac repressor; lacI; The lac repressor binds to the lac operator to inhibit transcription in E. coli. This inhibition can be relieved by adding lactose or isopropyl-β-D-thiogalactopyranoside (IPTG).
    877..898     +  protein_bind   CAP binding site: CAP binding activates transcription in the presence of cAMP. E. coli catabolite activator protein
    913..943     +  promoter       lac promoter: promoter for the E. coli lac operon
    951..967     +  protein_bind   lac operator: The lac repressor binds to the lac operator to inhibit transcription in E. coli. This inhibition can be relieved by adding lactose or isopropyl-β-D-thiogalactopyranoside (IPTG). lac repressor encoded by lacI
   1012..1030    +  promoter       T3 promoter: promoter for bacteriophage T3 RNA polymerase
   1058..1284    +  promoter       RSV promoter: Rous sarcoma virus enhancer/promoter
   1285..1465    +  LTR            5' LTR (truncated): truncated 5' long terminal repeat (LTR) from HIV-1
   1512..1637    +  misc_feature   HIV-1 Ψ: packaging signal of human immunodeficiency virus type 1
   1621..1984    +  CDS            HIV-1 gag (fragment): gag protein from human immunodeficiency virus 1; gag
   2130..2363    +  misc_feature   RRE: The Rev response element (RRE) of HIV-1 allows for Rev-dependent mRNA export from the nucleus to the cytoplasm.
   2740..2766    +  CDS            Rev (fragment): human immunodeficiency virus 1 (HIV-1) Rev protein; rev; enhances nuclear export of unspliced and incompletely spliced viral mRNAs
   2773..2796    +  promoter       SV40 promoter (fragment): SV40 early promoter
   2797..2868    +  promoter       SV40 promoter (fragment): SV40 enhancer and early promoter
   2892..3027    +  rep_origin     SV40 ori: SV40 origin of replication
   3073..3669    +  CDS            PuroR (fragment): puromycin N-acetyltransferase; pac from Streptomyces; confers resistance to puromycin
   3718..3835    +  misc_feature   cPPT/CTS: central polypurine tract and central termination sequence of HIV-1
   3900..3966    +  CDS            small t antigen (fragment): SV40 (simian virus 40) small t antigen
   3973..5151    +  promoter       EF-1α promoter: strong constitutive promoter for human elongation factor EF-1α
   5172..5189    +  protein_bind   attB1 (fragment): mutant version of attB; core recombination site for the Gateway® BP reaction BP Clonase™
   5195..6940    +  CDS            SHOC2: SHOC2_HUMAN - Also known as KIAA0862. Experimental evidence at protein level: Swiss-Prot protein existence level 1. Regulatory subunit of protein phosphatase 1 (PP1c) that acts as a M-Ras/MRAS effector and participates in MAPK pathway activation. Upon M-Ras/MRAS activation, targets PP1c to specifically dephosphorylate the 'Ser-259' inhibitory site of RAF1 kinase and stimulate RAF1 activity at specialized signaling complexes. From Homo sapiens (Human).
   6943..6966    -  protein_bind   attB2: mutant version of attB; recombination site for the Gateway® BP reaction BP Clonase™
   6974..7015    +  CDS            V5 tag: epitope tag from simian virus 5
   7066..7654    +  misc_feature   WPRE: woodchuck hepatitis virus posttranscriptional regulatory element
   7705..7724    +  misc_feature   cPPT/CTS (fragment): central polypurine tract and central termination sequence of HIV-1
   7726..7959    +  LTR            3' LTR (ΔU3): self-inactivating 3' long terminal repeat (LTR) from HIV-1
   8037..8158    +  polyA_signal   SV40 poly(A) signal: SV40 polyadenylation signal
   8198..8333    +  rep_origin     SV40 ori: SV40 origin of replication
   8354..8372    -  promoter       T7 promoter: promoter for bacteriophage T7 RNA polymerase
   8380..8535    +  CDS            lacZα (fragment): LacZα fragment of β-galactosidase; lacZ fragment
   8540..8968    +  rep_origin     f1 ori (sequence partly withheld): f1 bacteriophage origin of replication; arrow indicates direction of (+) strand synthesis
   9021..9125    +  promoter       AmpR promoter: bla
   9126..9986    +  CDS            AmpR: β-lactamase; bla; confers resistance to ampicillin, carbenicillin, and related antibiotics
>Addgene plasmid #190573 | plx307 SHOC2 V5 Y131E | addgene full sequence | sequence record 376548 | Addgene NGS Result
TTGAGATCCTTTTTTTCTGCGCGTAATCTGCTGCTTGCAAACAAAAAAACCACCGCTACCAGCGGTGGTT
TGTTTGCCGGATCAAGAGCTACCAACTCTTTTTCCGAAGGTAACTGGCTTCAGCAGAGCGCAGATACCAA
ATACTGTTCTTCTAGTGTAGCCGTAGTTAGGCCACCACTTCAAGAACTCTGTAGCACCGCCTACATACCT
CGCTCTGCTAATCCTGTTACCAGTGGCTGCTGCCAGTGGCGATAAGTCGTGTCTTACCGGGTTGGACTCA
AGACGATAGTTACCGGATAAGGCGCAGCGGTCGGGCTGAACGGGGGGTTCGTGCACACAGCCCAGCTTGG
AGCGAACGACCTACACCGAACTGAGATACCTACAGCGTGAGCTATGAGAAAGCGCCACGCTTCCCGAAGG
GAGAAAGGCGGACAGGTATCCGGTAAGCGGCAGGGTCGGAACAGGAGAGCGCACGAGGGAGCTTCCAGGG
GGAAACGCCTGGTATCTTTATAGTCCTGTCGGGTTTCGCCACCTCTGACTTGAGCGTCGATTTTTGTGAT
GCTCGTCAGGGGGGCGGAGCCTATGGAAAAACGCCAGCAACGCGGCCTTTTTACGGTTCCTGGCCTTTTG
CTGGCCTTTTGCTCACATGTTCTTTCCTGCGTTATCCCCTGATTCTGTGGATAACCGTATTACCGCCTTT
GAGTGAGCTGATACCGCTCGCCGCAGCCGAACGACCGAGCGCAGCGAGTCAGTGAGCGAGGAAGCGGAAG
AGCGCCCAATACGCAAACCGCCTCTCCCCGCGCGTTGGCCGATTCATTAATGCAGCTGGCACGACAGGTT
TCCCGACTGGAAAGCGGGCAGTGAGCGCAACGCAATTAATGTGAGTTAGCTCACTCATTAGGCACCCCAG
GCTTTACACTTTATGCTTCCGGCTCGTATGTTGTGTGGAATTGTGAGCGGATAACAATTTCACACAGGAA
ACAGCTATGACCATGATTACGCCAAGCGCGCAATTAACCCTCACTAAAGGGAACAAAAGCTGGAGCTGCA
AGCTTAATGTAGTCTTATGCAATACTCTTGTAGTCTTGCAACATGGTAACGATGAGTTAGCAACATGCCT
TACAAGGAGAGAAAAAGCACCGTGCATGCCGATTGGTGGAAGTAAGGTGGTACGATCGTGCCTTATTAGG
AAGGCAACAGACGGGTCTGACATGGATTGGACGAACCACTGAATTGCCGCATTGCAGAGATATTGTATTT
AAGTGCCTAGCTCGATACATAAACGGGTCTCTCTGGTTAGACCAGATCTGAGCCTGGGAGCTCTCTGGCT
AACTAGGGAACCCACTGCTTAAGCCTCAATAAAGCTTGCCTTGAGTGCTTCAAGTAGTGTGTGCCCGTCT
GTTGTGTGACTCTGGTAACTAGAGATCCCTCAGACCCTTTTAGTCAGTGTGGAAAATCTCTAGCAGTGGC
GCCCGAACAGGGACTTGAAAGCGAAAGGGAAACCAGAGGAGCTCTCTCGACGCAGGACTCGGCTTGCTGA
AGCGCGCACGGCAAGAGGCGAGGGGCGGCGACTGGTGAGTACGCCAAAAATTTTGACTAGCGGAGGCTAG
AAGGAGAGAGATGGGTGCGAGAGCGTCAGTATTAAGCGGGGGAGAATTAGATCGCGATGGGAAAAAATTC
GGTTAAGGCCAGGGGGAAAGAAAAAATATAAATTAAAACATATAGTATGGGCAAGCAGGGAGCTAGAACG
ATTCGCAGTTAATCCTGGCCTGTTAGAAACATCAGAAGGCTGTAGACAAATACTGGGACAGCTACAACCA
TCCCTTCAGACAGGATCAGAAGAACTTAGATCATTATATAATACAGTAGCAACCCTCTATTGTGTGCATC
AAAGGATAGAGATAAAAGACACCAAGGAAGCTTTAGACAAGATAGAGGAAGAGCAAAACAAAAGTAAGAC
CACCGCACAGCAAGCGGCCGCTGATCTTCAGACCTGGAGGAGGAGATATGAGGGACAATTGGAGAAGTGA
ATTATATAAATATAAAGTAGTAAAAATTGAACCATTAGGAGTAGCACCCACCAAGGCAAAGAGAAGAGTG
GTGCAGAGAGAAAAAAGAGCAGTGGGAATAGGAGCTTTGTTCCTTGGGTTCTTGGGAGCAGCAGGAAGCA
CTATGGGCGCAGCGTCAATGACGCTGACGGTACAGGCCAGACAATTATTGTCTGGTATAGTGCAGCAGCA
GAACAATTTGCTGAGGGCTATTGAGGCGCAACAGCATCTGTTGCAACTCACAGTCTGGGGCATCAAGCAG
CTCCAGGCAAGAATCCTGGCTGTGGAAAGATACCTAAAGGATCAACAGCTCCTGGGGATTTGGGGTTGCT
CTGGAAAACTCATTTGCACCACTGCTGTGCCTTGGAATGCTAGTTGGAGTAATAAATCTCTGGAACAGAT
TTGGAATCACACGACCTGGATGGAGTGGGACAGAGAAATTAACAATTACACAAGCTTAATACACTCCTTA
ATTGAAGAATCGCAAAACCAGCAAGAAAAGAATGAACAAGAATTATTGGAATTAGATAAATGGGCAAGTT
TGTGGAATTGGTTTAACATAACAAATTGGCTGTGGTATATAAAATTATTCATAATGATAGTAGGAGGCTT
GGTAGGTTTAAGAATAGTTTTTGCTGTACTTTCTATAGTGAATAGAGTTAGGCAGGGATATTCACCATTA
TCGTTTCAGACCCACCTCCCAACCCCGAGGGGACCCATGCATTGCATCTCAATTAGTCAGCAACCAGGTG
TGGAAAGTCCCCAGGCTCCCCAGCAGGCAGAAGTATGCAAAGCATGCGTCTCAATTAGTCAGCAACCATA
GTCCCGCCCCTAACTCCGCCCATCCCGCCCCTAACTCCGCCCAGTTCCGCCCATTCTCCGCCCCATGGCT
GACTAATTTTTTTTATTTATGCAGAGGCCGAGGCCGCCTCGGCCTCTGAGCTATTCCAGAAGTAGTGAGG
AGGCTTTTTTGGAGGCCTAGGCTTTTGCAAAAAGCTTTCTAGAGGTACCACCGGAGCTTACCATGACCGA
GTACAAGCCCACGGTGCGCCTCGCCACCCGCGACGACGTCCCCAGGGCCGTACGCACCCTCGCCGCCGCG
TTCGCCGACTACCCCGCCACGCGCCACACCGTCGATCCGGACCGCCACATCGAGCGGGTCACCGAGCTGC
AAGAACTCTTCCTCACGCGCGTCGGGCTCGACATCGGCAAGGTGTGGGTCGCGGACGACGGCGCCGCCGT
GGCGGTCTGGACCACGCCGGAGAGCGTCGAAGCGGGGGCGGTGTTCGCCGAGATCGGCCCGCGCATGGCC
GAGTTGAGCGGTTCCCGGCTGGCCGCGCAGCAACAGATGGAAGGCCTCCTGGCGCCGCACCGGCCCAAGG
AGCCCGCGTGGTTCCTGGCCACCGTCGGCGTCTCGCCCGACCACCAGGGCAAGGGTCTGGGCAGCGCCGT
CGTGCTCCCCGGAGTGGAGGCGGCCGAGCGCGCCGGGGTGCCCGCCTTCCTGGAGACCTCCGCGCCCCGC
AACCTCCCCTTCTACGAGCGGCTCGGCTTCACCGTCACCGCCGACGTCGAGGTGCCCGAAGGACCGCGCA
CCTGGTGCATGACCCGCAAGCCCGGTGCCAGTTAACGAATTCTAGATCTTGAGACAAATGGCAGTATTCA
TCCACAATTTTAAAAGAAAAGGGGGGATTGGGGGGTACAGTGCAGGGGAAAGAATAGTAGACATAATAGC
AACAGACATACAAACTAAAGAATTACAAAAACAAATTACAAAAATTCAAAATTTTCGGGTTTATTACAGG
GACAGCAGAGATCCACTTTGGCGCCGGCTCGAGGCCTGCAGGTGCAAAGATGGATAAAGTTTTAAACAGA
GAGGAATCTTTGCAGCTAATGGACCTTCTAGGTCTTGAAAGGAGTGGGAATTGGCTCCGGTGCCCGTCAG
TGGGCAGAGCGCACATCGCCCACAGTCCCCGAGAAGTTGGGGGGAGGGGTCGGCAATTGAACCGGTGCCT
AGAGAAGGTGGCGCGGGGTAAACTGGGAAAGTGATGTCGTGTACTGGCTCCGCCTTTTTCCCGAGGGTGG
GGGAGAACCGTATATAAGTGCAGTAGTCGCCGTGAACGTTCTTTTTCGCAACGGGTTTGCCGCCAGAACA
CAGGTAAGTGCCGTGTGTGGTTCCCGCGGGCCTGGCCTCTTTACGGGTTATGGCCCTTGCGTGCCTTGAA
TTACTTCCACCTGGCTGCAGTACGTGATTCTTGATCCCGAGCTTCGGGTTGGAAGTGGGTGGGAGAGTTC
GAGGCCTTGCGCTTAAGGAGCCCCTTCGCCTCGTGCTTGAGTTGAGGCCTGGCCTGGGCGCTGGGGCCGC
CGCGTGCGAATCTGGTGGCACCTTCGCGCCTGTCTCGCTGCTTTCGATAAGTCTCTAGCCATTTAAAATT
TTTGATGACCTGCTGCGACGCTTTTTTTCTGGCAAGATAGTCTTGTAAATGCGGGCCAAGATCTGCACAC
TGGTATTTCGGTTTTTGGGGCCGCGGGCGGCGACGGGGCCCGTGCGTCCCAGCGCACATGTTCGGCGAGG
CGGGGCCTGCGAGCGCGGCCACCGAGAATCGGACGGGGGTAGTCTCAAGCTGGCCGGCCTGCTCTGGTGC
CTGGCCTCGCGCCGCCGTGTATCGCCCCGCCCTGGGCGGCAAGGCTGGCCCGGTCGGCACCAGTTGCGTG
AGCGGAAAGATGGCCGCTTCCCGGCCCTGCTGCAGGGAGCTCAAAATGGAGGACGCGGCGCTCGGGAGAG
CGGGCGGGTGAGTCACCCACACAAAGGAAAAGGGCCTTTCCGTCCTCAGCCGTCGCTTCATGTGACTCCA
CGGAGTACCGGGCGCCGTCCAGGCACCTCGATTAGTTCTCGAGCTTTTGGAGTACGTCGTCTTTAGGTTG
GGGGGAGGGGTTTTATGCGATGGAGTTTCCCCACACTGAGTGGGTGGAGACTGAAGTTAGGCCAGCTTGG
CACTTGATGTAATTCTCCTTGGAATTTGCCCTTTTTGAGTTTGGATCTTGGTTCATTCTCAAGCCTCAGA
CAGTGGTTCAAAGTTTTTTTCTTCCATTTCAGGTGTCGTGAGGCTAGCATCGATTGATCAACAAGTTTGT
ACAAAAAAGTTGGCATGAGTAGTAGTTTAGGAAAAGAAAAAGACTCTAAAGAAAAAGATCCCAAAGTACC
ATCAGCCAAGGAAAGAGAAAAGGAGGCAAAAGCCTCTGGAGGTTTTGGGAAAGAGAGCAAAGAAAAAGAA
CCTAAGACCAAAGGGAAAGATGCCAAAGATGGAAAGAAGGACTCCAGTGCTGCCCAACCAGGGGTGGCAT
TTTCAGTTGACAATACGATCAAACGGCCAAACCCAGCACCTGGGACTAGAAAAAAATCCAGCAATGCAGA
GGTGATTAAAGAGCTCAACAAATGCCGGGAAGAGAATTCAATGCGTTTGGACTTATCCAAGAGATCTATA
CACATATTGCCATCATCAATCAAAGAGTTGACTCAATTAACAGAACTTTATTTAGAGAGTAACAAATTGC
AGTCCCTCCCAGCAGAGGTGGGATGTTTAGTAAATCTCATGACACTGGCTCTAAGTGAAAATTCACTTAC
CAGTTTGCCTGACTCTCTTGATAACTTGAAGAAGCTGCGGATGCTTGATTTACGGCATAATAAACTGAGA
GAAATTCCTTCAGTGGTGTATAGGCTGGATTCTCTCACCACTCTTTATCTTCGATTTAATCGTATAACTA
CTGTGGAAAAGGACATCAAAAACTTGTCAAAACTCAGCATGCTTAGCATTCGAGAGAACAAAATTAAACA
ACTACCTGCTGAAATTGGTGAATTATGTAATCTCATCACGCTGGATGTAGCTCACAATCAACTTGAACAC
CTTCCAAAGGAGATTGGAAACTGTACACAGATAACCAACCTTGACTTGCAGCACAATGAACTGCTAGACC
TCCCAGATACTATAGGAAACCTGTCCAGTTTAAGTCGTCTTGGTCTGAGATATAACAGACTGTCAGCAAT
ACCCAGATCATTAGCAAAATGCAGTGCACTTGAAGAATTAAATTTAGAGAACAATAACATTTCTACTTTA
CCAGAGAGTCTTTTATCAAGTCTTGTGAAACTGAATAGTTTGACCTTAGCTAGAAATTGCTTCCAGTTGT
ATCCAGTGGGTGGTCCATCTCAGTTTTCTACCATCTATTCCCTCAACATGGAACACAATCGAATCAACAA
AATTCCATTTGGAATTTTCTCCAGAGCAAAAGTATTAAGTAAGCTGAATATGAAGGACAATCAGTTAACA
TCACTTCCCTTGGATTTTGGAACTTGGACCAGTATGGTAGAATTGAATTTAGCCACTAATCAGCTCACAA
AGATCCCTGAGGATGTGTCTGGTCTCGTTTCTCTTGAGGTTCTTATCTTATCAAACAATCTTCTAAAGAA
GCTTCCCCATGGTCTTGGAAACCTTAGGAAGTTAAGAGAGTTGGATCTAGAAGAGAACAAATTGGAATCC
TTGCCAAATGAAATTGCATATCTTAAGGATTTACAGAAATTAGTCTTGACAAACAACCAGTTGACCACTC
TTCCCAGAGGCATTGGTCACCTTACTAATCTCACACATCTGGGCCTTGGAGAGAACCTACTTACTCACCT
TCCTGAAGAAATTGGTACACTGGAGAACCTAGAAGAACTGTATTTGAATGACAACCCCAACCTGCATAGC
CTTCCCTTTGAGCTGGCACTCTGCAGCAAGCTTTCAATCATGAGTATTGAGAACTGTCCACTCAGTCACC
TTCCACCTCAGATTGTTGCTGGGGGGCCTTCTTTCATCATTCAGTTCTTAAAGATGCAGGGTCCATATCG
TGCCATGGTCTGCCCAACTTTCTTGTACAAAGTGGTTGATATCGGTAAGCCTATCCCTAACCCTCTCCTC
GGTCTCGATTCTACGTAGTAATGAACTAGTACCGGTTAAGTCGACAATCAACGCGTTAAGTCGACAATCA
ACCTCTGGATTACAAAATTTGTGAAAGATTGACTGGTATTCTTAACTATGTTGCTCCTTTTACGCTATGT
GGATACGCTGCTTTAATGCCTTTGTATCATGCTATTGCTTCCCGTATGGCTTTCATTTTCTCCTCCTTGT
ATAAATCCTGGTTGCTGTCTCTTTATGAGGAGTTGTGGCCCGTTGTCAGGCAACGTGGCGTGGTGTGCAC
TGTGTTTGCTGACGCAACCCCCACTGGTTGGGGCATTGCCACCACCTGTCAGCTCCTTTCCGGGACTTTC
GCTTTCCCCCTCCCTATTGCCACGGCGGAACTCATCGCCGCCTGCCTTGCCCGCTGCTGGACAGGGGCTC
GGCTGTTGGGCACTGACAATTCCGTGGTGTTGTCGGGGAAATCATCGTCCTTTCCTTGGCTGCTCGCCTG
TGTTGCCACCTGGATTCTGCGCGGGACGTCCTTCTGCTACGTCCCTTCGGCCCTCAATCCAGCGGACCTT
CCTTCCCGCGGCCTGCTGCCGGCTCTGCGGCCTCTTCCGCGTCTTCGCCTTCGCCCTCAGACGAGTCGGA
TCTCCCTTTGGGCCGCCTCCCCGCGTCGACTTTAAGACCAATGACTTACAAGGCAGCTGTAGATCTTAGC
CACTTTTTAAAAGAAAAGGGGGGACTGGAAGGGCTAATTCACTCCCAACGAAGACAAGATCTGCTTTTTG
CTTGTACTGGGTCTCTCTGGTTAGACCAGATCTGAGCCTGGGAGCTCTCTGGCTAACTAGGGAACCCACT
GCTTAAGCCTCAATAAAGCTTGCCTTGAGTGCTTCAAGTAGTGTGTGCCCGTCTGTTGTGTGACTCTGGT
AACTAGAGATCCCTCAGACCCTTTTAGTCAGTGTGGAAAATCTCTAGCAGTACGTATAGTAGTTCATGTC
ATCTTATTATTCAGTATTTATAACTTGCAAAGAAATGAATATCAGAGAGTGAGAGGAACTTGTTTATTGC
AGCTTATAATGGTTACAAATAAAGCAATAGCATCACAAATTTCACAAATAAAGCATTTTTTTCACTGCAT
TCTAGTTGTGGTTTGTCCAAACTCATCAATGTATCTTATCATGTCTGGCTCTAGCTATCCCGCCCCTAAC
TCCGCCCATCCCGCCCCTAACTCCGCCCAGTTCCGCCCATTCTCCGCCCCATGGCTGACTAATTTTTTTT
ATTTATGCAGAGGCCGAGGCCGCCTCGGCCTCTGAGCTATTCCAGAAGTAGTGAGGAGGCTTTTTTGGAG
GCCTAGGGACGTACCCAATTCGCCCTATAGTGAGTCGTATTACGCGCGCTCACTGGCCGTCGTTTTACAA
CGTCGTGACTGGGAAAACCCTGGCGTTACCCAACTTAATCGCCTTGCAGCACATCCCCCTTTCGCCAGCT
GGCGTAATAGCGAAGAGGCCCGCACCGATCGCCCTTCCCAACAGTTGCGCAGCCTGAATGGCGAATGGG
[124 nt withheld, positions 8540-8663]
C
[91 nt withheld, positions 8665-8755]
A
[49 nt withheld, positions 8757-8805]
CCTTTGACGTTGGAGTCCACGTTCTTT
[37 nt withheld, positions 8833-8869]
ACCCTATCTCGGTCTATTCTTTTGATTTATAAGGGATTTTGCCGATTTCGGCCTATTGGTTAAAAAATGA
GCTGATTTAACAAAAATTTAACGCGAATTTTAACAAAATATTAACGCTTACAATTTAGGTGGCACTTTTC
GGGGAAATGTGCGCGGAACCCCTATTTGTTTATTTTTCTAAATACATTCAAATATGTATCCGCTCATGAG
ACAATAACCCTGATAAATGCTTCAATAATATTGAAAAAGGAAGAGTATGAGTATTCAACATTTCCGTGTC
GCCCTTATTCCCTTTTTTGCGGCATTTTGCCTTCCTGTTTTTGCTCACCCAGAAACGCTGGTGAAAGTAA
AAGATGCTGAAGATCAGTTGGGTGCACGAGTGGGTTACATCGAACTGGATCTCAACAGCGGTAAGATCCT
TGAGAGTTTTCGCCCCGAAGAACGTTTTCCAATGATGAGCACTTTTAAAGTTCTGCTATGTGGCGCGGTA
TTATCCCGTATTGACGCCGGGCAAGAGCAACTCGGTCGCCGCATACACTATTCTCAGAATGACTTGGTTG
AGTACTCACCAGTCACAGAAAAGCATCTTACGGATGGCATGACAGTAAGAGAATTATGCAGTGCTGCCAT
AACCATGAGTGATAACACTGCGGCCAACTTACTTCTGACAACGATCGGAGGACCGAAGGAGCTAACCGCT
TTTTTGCACAACATGGGGGATCATGTAACTCGCCTTGATCGTTGGGAACCGGAGCTGAATGAAGCCATAC
CAAACGACGAGCGTGACACCACGATGCCTGTAGCAATGGCAACAACGTTGCGCAAACTATTAACTGGCGA
ACTACTTACTCTAGCTTCCCGGCAACAATTAATAGACTGGATGGAGGCGGATAAAGTTGCAGGACCACTT
CTGCGCTCGGCCCTTCCGGCTGGCTGGTTTATTGCTGATAAATCTGGAGCCGGTGAGCGTGGGTCTCGCG
GTATCATTGCAGCACTGGGGCCAGATGGTAAGCCCTCCCGTATCGTAGTTATCTACACGACGGGGAGTCA
GGCAACTATGGATGAACGAAATAGACAGATCGCTGAGATAGGTGCCTCACTGATTAAGCATTGGTAACTG
TCAGACCAAGTTTACTCATATATACTTTAGATTGATTTAAAACTTCATTTTTAATTTAAAAGGATCTAGG
TGAAGATCCTTTTTGATAATCTCATGACCAAAATCCCTTAACGTGAGTTTTCGTTCCACTGAGCGTCAGA
CCCCGTAGAAAAGATCAAAGGATCTTC
